>Addgene plasmid #99910 | pHR-TRE3G-NLS-tdPCP-EGFP | depositor full sequence | sequence record 182678 | Full Sequence
CGATACCGTCGACCTCGAGGGAATTAATTCGAGCTCGGTACCTTTAAGACCAATGACTTACAAGGCAGCT
GTAGATCTTAGCCACTTTTTAAAAGAAAAGGGGGGACTGGAAGGGCTAATTCACTCCCAACGAAGACAAG
ATCTGCTTTTTGCTTGTACTGGGTCTCTCTGGTTAGACCAGATCTGAGCCTGGGAGCTCTCTGGCTAACT
AGGGAACCCACTGCTTAAGCCTCAATAAAGCTTGCCTTGAGTGCTTCAAGTAGTGTGTGCCCGTCTGTTG
TGTGACTCTGGTAACTAGAGATCCCTCAGACCCTTTTAGTCAGTGTGGAAAATCTCTAGCAGCATCTAGA
ATTAATTCCGTGTATTCTATAGTGTCACCTAAATCGTATGTGTATGATACATAAGGTTATGTATTAATTG
TAGCCGCGTTCTAACGACAATATGTACAAGCCTAATTGTGTAGCATCTGGCTTACTGAAGCAGACCCTAT
CATCTCTCTCGTAAACTGCCGTCAGAGTCGGTTTGGTTGGACGAACCTTCTGAGTTTCTGGTAACGCCGT
CCCGCACCCGGAAATGGTCAGCGAACCAATCAGCAGGGTCATCGCTAGCCAGATCCTCTACGCCGGACGC
ATCGTGGCCGGCATCACCGGCGCCACAGGTGCGGTTGCTGGCGCCTATATCGCCGACATCACCGATGGGG
AAGATCGGGCTCGCCACTTCGGGCTCATGAGCGCTTGTTTCGGCGTGGGTATGGTGGCAGGCCCCGTGGC
CGGGGGACTGTTGGGCGCCATCTCCTTGCATGCACCATTCCTTGCGGCGGCGGTGCTCAACGGCCTCAAC
CTACTACTGGGCTGCTTCCTAATGCAGGAGTCGCATAAGGGAGAGCGTCGAATGGTGCACTCTCAGTACA
ATCTGCTCTGATGCCGCATAGTTAAGCCAGCCCCGACACCCGCCAACACCCGCTGACGCGCCCTGACGGG
CTTGTCTGCTCCCGGCATCCGCTTACAGACAAGCTGTGACCGTCTCCGGGAGCTGCATGTGTCAGAGGTT
TTCACCGTCATCACCGAAACGCGCGAGACGAAAGGGCCTCGTGATACGCCTATTTTTATAGGTTAATGTC
ATGATAATAATGGTTTCTTAGACGTCAGGTGGCACTTTTCGGGGAAATGTGCGCGGAACCCCTATTTGTT
TATTTTTCTAAATACATTCAAATATGTATCCGCTCATGAGACAATAACCCTGATAAATGCTTCAATAATA
TTGAAAAAGGAAGAGTATGAGTATTCAACATTTCCGTGTCGCCCTTATTCCCTTTTTTGCGGCATTTTGC
CTTCCTGTTTTTGCTCACCCAGAAACGCTGGTGAAAGTAAAAGATGCTGAAGATCAGTTGGGTGCACGAG
TGGGTTACATCGAACTGGATCTCAACAGCGGTAAGATCCTTGAGAGTTTTCGCCCCGAAGAACGTTTTCC
AATGATGAGCACTTTTAAAGTTCTGCTATGTGGCGCGGTATTATCCCGTATTGACGCCGGGCAAGAGCAA
CTCGGTCGCCGCATACACTATTCTCAGAATGACTTGGTTGAGTACTCACCAGTCACAGAAAAGCATCTTA
CGGATGGCATGACAGTAAGAGAATTATGCAGTGCTGCCATAACCATGAGTGATAACACTGCGGCCAACTT
ACTTCTGACAACGATCGGAGGACCGAAGGAGCTAACCGCTTTTTTGCACAACATGGGGGATCATGTAACT
CGCCTTGATCGTTGGGAACCGGAGCTGAATGAAGCCATACCAAACGACGAGCGTGACACCACGATGCCTG
TAGCAATGGCAACAACGTTGCGCAAACTATTAACTGGCGAACTACTTACTCTAGCTTCCCGGCAACAATT
AATAGACTGGATGGAGGCGGATAAAGTTGCAGGACCACTTCTGCGCTCGGCCCTTCCGGCTGGCTGGTTT
ATTGCTGATAAATCTGGAGCCGGTGAGCGTGGGTCTCGCGGTATCATTGCAGCACTGGGGCCAGATGGTA
AGCCCTCCCGTATCGTAGTTATCTACACGACGGGGAGTCAGGCAACTATGGATGAACGAAATAGACAGAT
CGCTGAGATAGGTGCCTCACTGATTAAGCATTGGTAACTGTCAGACCAAGTTTACTCATATATACTTTAG
ATTGATTTAAAACTTCATTTTTAATTTAAAAGGATCTAGGTGAAGATCCTTTTTGATAATCTCATGACCA
AAATCCCTTAACGTGAGTTTTCGTTCCACTGAGCGTCAGACCCCGTAGAAAAGATCAAAGGATCTTCTTG
AGATCCTTTTTTTCTGCGCGTAATCTGCTGCTTGCAAACAAAAAAACCACCGCTACCAGCGGTGGTTTGT
TTGCCGGATCAAGAGCTACCAACTCTTTTTCCGAAGGTAACTGGCTTCAGCAGAGCGCAGATACCAAATA
CTGTCTTTCTAGTGTAGCCGTAGTTAGGCCACCACTTCAAGAACTCTGTAGCACCGCCTACATACCTCGC
TCTGCTAATCCTGTTACCAGTGGCTGCTGCCAGTGGCGATAAGTCGTGTCTTACCGGGTTGGACTCAAGA
CGATAGTTACCGGATAAGGCGCAGCGGTCGGGCTGAACGGGGGGTTCGTGCACACAGCCCAGCTTGGAGC
GAACGACCTACACCGAACTGAGATACCTACAGCGTGAGCTATGAGAAAGCGCCACGCTTCCCGAAGGGAG
AAAGGCGGACAGGTATCCGGTAAGCGGCAGGGTCGGAACAGGAGAGCGCACGAGGGAGCTTCCAGGGGGA
AACGCCTGGTATCTTTATAGTCCTGTCGGGTTTCGCCACCTCTGACTTGAGCGTCGATTTTTGTGATGCT
CGTCAGGGGGGCGGAGCCTATGGAAAAACGCCAGCAACGCGGCCTTTTTACGGTTCCTGGCCTTTTGCTG
GCCTTTTGCTCACATGTTCTTTCCTGCGTTATCCCCTGATTCTGTGGATAACCGTATTACCGCCTTTGAG
TGAGCTGATACCGCTCGCCGCAGCCGAACGACCGAGCGCAGCGAGTCAGTGAGCGAGGAAGCGGAAGAGC
GCCCAATACGCAAACCGCCTCTCCCCGCGCGTTGGCCGATTCATTAATGCAGCTGTGGAATGTGTGTCAG
TTAGGGTGTGGAAAGTCCCCAGGCTCCCCAGCAGGCAGAAGTATGCAAAGCATGCATCTCAATTAGTCAG
CAACCAGGTGTGGAAAGTCCCCAGGCTCCCCAGCAGGCAGAAGTATGCAAAGCATGCATCTCAATTAGTC
AGCAACCATAGTCCCGCCCCTAACTCCGCCCATCCCGCCCCTAACTCCGCCCAGTTCCGCCCATTCTCCG
CCCCATGGCTGACTAATTTTTTTTATTTATGCAGAGGCCGAGGCCGCCTCGGCCTCTGAGCTATTCCAGA
AGTAGTGAGGAGGCTTTTTTGGAGGCCTAGGCTTTTGCAAAAAGCTTGGACACAAGACAGGCTTGCGAGA
TATGTTTGAGAATACCACTTTATCCCGCGTCAGGGAGAGGCAGTGCGTAAAAAGACGCGGACTCATGTGA
AATACTGGTTTTTAGTGCGCCAGATCTCTATAATCTCGCGCAACCTATTTTCCCCTCGAACACTTTTTAA
GCCGTAGATAAACAGGCTGGGACACTTCACATGAGCGAAAAATACATCGTCACCTGGGACATGTTGCAGA
TCCATGCACGTAAACTCGCAAGCCGACTGATGCCTTCTGAACAATGGAAAGGCATTATTGCCGTAAGCCG
TGGCGGTCTGTACCGGGTGCGTTACTGGCGCGTGAACTGGGTATTCGTCATGTCGATACCGTTTGTATTT
CCAGCTACGATCACGACAACCAGCGCGAGCTTAAAGTGCTGAAACGCGCAGAAGGCGATGGCGAAGGCTT
CATCGTTATTGATGACCTGGTGGATACCGGTGGTACTGCGGTTGCGATTCGTGAAATGTATCCAAAAGCG
CACTTTGTCACCATCTTCGCAAAACCGGCTGGTCGTCCGCTGGTTGATGACTATGTTGTTGATATCCCGC
AAGATACCTGGATTGAACAGCCGTGGGATATGGGCGTCGTATTCGTCCCGCCAATCTCCGGTCGCTAATC
TTTTCAACGCCTGGCACTGCCGGGCGTTGTTCTTTTTAACTTCAGGCGGGTTACAATAGTTTCCAGTAAG
TATTCTGGAGGCTGCATCCATGACACAGGCAAACCTGAGCGAAACCCTGTTCAAACCCCGCTTTAAACAT
CCTGAAACCTCGACGCTAGTCCGCCGCTTTAATCACGGCGCACAACCGCCTGTGCAGTCGGCCCTTGATG
GTAAAACCATCCCTCACTGGTATCGCATGATTAACCGTCTGATGTGGATCTGGCGCGGCATTGACCCACG
CGAAATCCTCGACGTCCAGGCACGTATTGTGATGAGCGATGCCGAACGTACCGACGATGATTTATACGAT
ACGGTGATTGGCTACCGTGGCGGCAACTGGATTTATGAGTGGGCCCCGGATCTTTGTGAAGGAACCTTAC
TTCTGTGGTGTGACATAATTGGACAAACTACCTACAGAGATTTAAAGCTCTAAGGTAAATATAAAATTTT
TAAGTGTATAATGTGTTAAACTACTGATTCTAATTGTTTGTGTATTTTAGATTCCAACCTATGGAACTGA
TGAATGGGAGCAGTGGTGGAATGCCTTTAATGAGGAAAACCTGTTTTGCTCAGAAGAAATGCCATCTAGT
GATGATGAGGCTACTGCTGACTCTCAACATTCTACTCCTCCAAAAAAGAAGAGAAAGGTAGAAGACCCCA
AGGACTTTCCTTCAGAATTGCTAAGTTTTTTGAGTCATGCTGTGTTTAGTAATAGAACTCTTGCTTGCTT
TGCTATTTACACCACAAAGGAAAAAGCTGCACTGCTATACAAGAAAATTATGGAAAAATATTCTGTAACC
TTTATAAGTAGGCATAACAGTTATAATCATAACATACTGTTTTTTCTTACTCCACACAGGCATAGAGTGT
CTGCTATTAATAACTATGCTCAAAAATTGTGTACCTTTAGCTTTTTAATTTGTAAAGGGGTTAATAAGGA
ATATTTGATGTATAGTGCCTTGACTAGAGATCATAATCAGCCATACCACATTTGTAGAGGTTTTACTTGC
TTTAAAAAACCTCCCACACCTCCCCCTGAACCTGAAACATAAAATGAATGCAATTGTTGTTGTTAACTTG
TTTATTGCAGCTTATAATGGTTACAAATAAAGCAATAGCATCACAAATTTCACAAATAAAGCATTTTTTT
CACTGCATTCTAGTTGTGGTTTGTCCAAACTCATCAATGTATCTTATCATGTCTGGATCAACTGGATAAC
TCAAGCTAACCAAAATCATCCCAAACTTCCCACCCCATACCCTATTACCACTGCCAATTACCTAGTGGTT
TCATTTACTCTAAACCTGTGATTCCTCTGAATTATTTTCATTTTAAAGAAATTGTATTTGTTAAATATGT
ACTACAAACTTAGTAGTTGGAAGGGCTAATTCACTCCCAAAGAAGACAAGATATCCTTGATCTGTGGATC
TACCACACACAAGGCTACTTCCCTGATTAGCAGAACTACACACCAGGGCCAGGGGTCAGATATCCACTGA
CCTTTGGATGGTGCTACAAGCTAGTACCAGTTGAGCCAGATAAGGTAGAAGAGGCCAATAAAGGAGAGAA
CACCAGCTTGTTACACCCTGTGAGCCTGCATGGGATGGATGACCCGGAGAGAGAAGTGTTAGAGTGGAGG
TTTGACAGCCGCCTAGCATTTCATCACGTGGCCCGAGAGCTGCATCCGGAGTACTTCAAGAACTGCTGAT
ATCGAGCTTGCTACAAGGGACTTTCCGCTGGGGACTTTCCAGGGAGGCGTGGCCTGGGCGGGACTGGGGA
GTGGCGAGCCCTCAGATCCTGCATATAAGCAGCTGCTTTTTGCCTGTACTGGGTCTCTCTGGTTAGACCA
GATCTGAGCCTGGGAGCTCTCTGGCTAACTAGGGAACCCACTGCTTAAGCCTCAATAAAGCTTGCCTTGA
GTGCTTCAAGTAGTGTGTGCCCGTCTGTTGTGTGACTCTGGTAACTAGAGATCCCTCAGACCCTTTTAGT
CAGTGTGGAAAATCTCTAGCAGTGGCGCCCGAACAGGGACTTGAAAGCGAAAGGGAAACCAGAGGAGCTC
TCTCGACGCAGGACTCGGCTTGCTGAAGCGCGCACGGCAAGAGGCGAGGGGCGGCGACTGGTGAGTACGC
CAAAAATTTTGACTAGCGGAGGCTAGAAGGAGAGAGATGGGTGCGAGAGCGTCAGTATTAAGCGGGGGAG
AATTAGATCGCGATGGGAAAAAATTCGGTTAAGGCCAGGGGGAAAGAAAAAATATAAATTAAAACATATA
GTATGGGCAAGCAGGGAGCTAGAACGATTCGCAGTTAATCCTGGCCTGTTAGAAACATCAGAAGGCTGTA
GACAAATACTGGGACAGCTACAACCATCCCTTCAGACAGGATCAGAAGAACTTAGATCATTATATAATAC
AGTAGCAACCCTCTATTGTGTGCATCAAAGGATAGAGATAAAAGACACCAAGGAAGCTTTAGACAAGATA
GAGGAAGAGCAAAACAAAAGTAAGACCACCGCACAGCAAGCGGCCGGCCGCTGATCTTCAGACCTGGAGG
AGGAGATATGAGGGACAATTGGAGAAGTGAATTATATAAATATAAAGTAGTAAAAATTGAACCATTAGGA
GTAGCACCCACCAAGGCAAAGAGAAGAGTGGTGCAGAGAGAAAAAAGAGCAGTGGGAATAGGAGCTTTGT
TCCTTGGGTTCTTGGGAGCAGCAGGAAGCACTATGGGCGCAGCGTCAATGACGCTGACGGTACAGGCCAG
ACAATTATTGTCTGGTATAGTGCAGCAGCAGAACAATTTGCTGAGGGCTATTGAGGCGCAACAGCATCTG
TTGCAACTCACAGTCTGGGGCATCAAGCAGCTCCAGGCAAGAATCCTGGCTGTGAAAGATACCTAAAGGA
TCAACAGCTCCTGGGGATTTGGGGTTGCTCTGGAAAACTCATTTGCACCACTGCTGTGCCTTGGAATGCT
AGTTGGAGTAATAAATCTCTGGAACAGATTTGGAATCACACGACCTGGATGGAGTGGGACAGAGAAATTA
ACAATTACACAAGCTTAATACACTCCTTAATTGAAGAATCGCAAAACCAGCAAGAAAAGAATGAACAAGA
ATTATTGGAATTAGATAAATGGGCAAGTTTGTGGAATTGGTTTAACATAACAAATTGGCTGTGGTATATA
AAATTATTCATAATGATAGTAGGAGGCTTGGTAGGTTTAAGAATAGTTTTTGCTGTACTTTCTATAGTGA
ATAGAGTTAGGCAGGGATATTCACCATTATCGTTTCAGACCCACCTCCCAACCCCGAGGGGACCCGACAG
GCCCGAAGGAATAGAAGAAGAAGGTGGAGAGAGAGACAGAGACAGATCCATTCGATTAGTGAACGGATCT
CGACGGTATCGCCAAATGGCAGTATTCATCCACAATTTTAAAAGAAAAGGGGGGATTGGGGGGTACAGTG
CAGGGGAAAGAATAGTAGACATAATAGCAACAGACATACAAACTAAAGAATTACAAAAACAAATTACAAA
AATTCAAAATTTTCGGGTTTATTACAGGGACAGCAGAGATCCAGTTTGGATCGATAAGCTTGATATCGAA
TTCGAAACCATTATTATCATGACATTAACCTATAAAAATAGGCGTATCACGAGGCCCTTTCGTCTTCACT
CGAGTTTACTCCCTATCAGTGATAGAGAACGTATGTCGAGTTTACTCCCTATCAGTGATAGAGAACGATG
TCGAGTTTACTCCCTATCAGTGATAGAGAACGTATGTCGAGTTTACTCCCTATCAGTGATAGAGAACGTA
TGTCGAGTTTACTCCCTATCAGTGATAGAGAACGTATGTCGAGTTTATCCCTATCAGTGATAGAGAACGT
ATGTCGAGTTTACTCCCTATCAGTGATAGAGAACGTATGTCGAGGTAGGCGTGTACGGTGGGAGGCCTAT
ATAAGCAGAGCTCGTTTAGTGAACCGTCAGATCGCCTGGAACGCGTATGGGCCCAAAAAAGAAAAGAAAA
GTTGGCTACCCCTACGACGTGCCCGACTACGCCATCGAAGGCCGCCATATGCTAGCCTCCAAAACCATCG
TTCTTTCGGTCGGCGAGGCTACTCGCACTCTGACTGAGATCCAGTCCACCGCAGACCGTCAGATCTTCGA
AGAGAAGGTCGGGCCTCTGGTGGGTCGGCTGCGCCTCACGGCTTCGCTCCGTCAAAACGGAGCCAAGACC
GCGTATCGCGTCAACCTAAAACTGGATCAGGCGGACGTCGTTGATTCCGGACTTCCGAAAGTGCGCTACA
CTCAGGTATGGTCGCACGACGTGACAATCGTTGCGAATAGCACCGAGGCCTCGCGCAAATCGTTGTACGA
TTTGACCAAGTCCCTCGTCGCGACCTCGCAGGTCGAAGATCTTGTCGTCAACCTTGTGCCGCTGGGCCGT
GCGGATCCGCTAGCCTCCAAAACCATCGTTCTTTCGGTCGGCGAGGCTACTCGCACTCTGACTGAGATCC
AGTCCACCGCAGACCGTCAGATCTTCGAAGAGAAGGTCGGGCCTCTGGTGGGTCGGCTGCGCCTCACGGC
TTCGCTCCGTCAAAACGGAGCCAAGACCGCGTATCGCGTCAACCTAAAACTGGATCAGGCGGACGTCGTT
GATTCCGGACTTCCGAAAGTGCGCTACACTCAGGTATGGTCGCACGACGTGACAATCGTTGCGAATAGCA
CCGAGGCCTCGCGCAAATCGTTGTACGATTTGACCAAGTCCCTCGTCGCGACCTCGCAGGTCGAAGATCT
TGTCGTCAACCTTGTGCCGCTGGGCCGTCCACCGGTCGCCACCATGGTGAGCAAGGGCGAGGAGCTGTTC
ACCGGGGTGGTGCCCATCCTGGTCGAGCTGGACGGCGACGTAAACGGCCACAAGTTCAGCGTGTCCGGCG
AGGGCGAGGGCGATGCCACCTACGGCAAGCTGACCCTGAAGTTCATCTGCACCACCGGCAAGCTGCCCGT
GCCCTGGCCCACCCTCGTGACCACCCTGACCTACGGCGTGCAGTGCTTCAGCCGCTACCCCGACCACATG
AAGCAGCACGACTTCTTCAAGTCCGCCATGCCCGAAGGCTACGTCCAGGAGCGCACCATCTTCTTCAAGG
ACGACGGCAACTACAAGACCCGCGCCGAGGTGAAGTTCGAGGGCGACACCCTGGTGAACCGCATCGAGCT
GAAGGGCATCGACTTCAAGGAGGACGGCAACATCCTGGGGCACAAGCTGGAGTACAACTACAACAGCCAC
AACGTCTATATCATGGCCGACAAGCAGAAGAACGGCATCAAGGTGAACTTCAAGATCCGCCACAACATCG
AGGACGGCAGCGTGCAGCTCGCCGACCACTACCAGCAGAACACCCCCATCGGCGACGGCCCCGTGCTGCT
GCCCGACAACCACTACCTGAGCACCCAGTCCGCCCTGAGCAAAGACCCCAACGAGAAGCGCGATCACATG
GTCCTGCTGGAGTTCGTGACCGCCGCCGGGATCACTCTCGGCATGGACGAGCTGTACAAGTAAAGCGGCC
GCGACTCTAGAGTCGACCTGCAGGCATGCAAGCTTGATATCAAGCTTATCGATAATCAACCTCTGGATTA
CAAAATTTGTGAAAGATTGACTGGTATTCTTAACTATGTTGCTCCTTTTACGCTATGTGGATACGCTGCT
TTAATGCCTTTGTATCATGCTATTGCTTCCCGTATGGCTTTCATTTTCTCCTCCTTGTATAAATCCTGGT
TGCTGTCTCTTTATGAGGAGTTGTGGCCCGTTGTCAGGCAACGTGGCGTGGTGTGCACTGTGTTTGCTGA
CGCAACCCCCACTGGTTGGGGCATTGCCACCACCTGTCAGCTCCTTTCCGGGACTTTCGCTTTCCCCCTC
CCTATTGCCACGGCGGAACTCATCGCCGCCTGCCTTGCCCGCTGCTGGACAGGGGCTCGGCTGTTGGGCA
CTGACAATTCCGTGGTGTTGTCGGGGAAATCATCGTCCTTTCCTTGGCTGCTCGCCTGTGTTGCCACCTG
GATTCTGCGCGGGACGTCCTTCTGCTACGTCCCTTCGGCCCTCAATCCAGCGGACCTTCCTTCCCGCGGC
CTGCTGCCGGCTCTGCGGCCTCTTCCGCGTCTTCGCCTTCGCCCTCAGACGAGTCGGATCTCCCTTTGGG
CCGCCTCCCCGCAT
Features (pLannotate 1.2.2; 34 found; start..end, strand, type, name):
     38..106     +  CDS            nef (fragment): NEF_HV1Z2 - Experimental evidence at protein level: Swiss-Prot protein existence level 1. Extracellular Nef protein targets CD4(+) T-lymphocytes for apoptosis by interacting with CXCR4 surface receptors. From Human immunodeficiency virus type 1 group M subtype D (isolate Z2/CDC-Z34) (HIV-1).
    108..341     +  LTR            3' LTR (ΔU3): self-inactivating 3' long terminal repeat (LTR) from HIV-1
    366..384     -  promoter       SP6 promoter: promoter for bacteriophage SP6 RNA polymerase
    612..891     +  CDS            TcR (fragment): tetracycline efflux protein; tet; confers resistance to tetracycline
    892..940     -  misc_feature   bom (fragment): basis of mobility region from pBR322
   1042..1077    -  CDS            rop (fragment): Rop protein, which maintains plasmids at low copy number; rop
   1172..1276    +  promoter       AmpR promoter: bla
   1277..2137    +  CDS            AmpR: β-lactamase; bla; confers resistance to ampicillin, carbenicillin, and related antibiotics
   2308..2896    +  rep_origin     ori: high-copy-number ColE1/pMB1/pBR322/pUC origin of replication
   3079..3135    +  CDS            lacI (fragment): lac repressor; lacI; The lac repressor binds to the lac operator to inhibit transcription in E. coli. This inhibition can be relieved by adding lactose or isopropyl-β-D-thiogalactopyranoside (IPTG).
   3142..3471    +  promoter       SV40 promoter: SV40 enhancer and early promoter
   3671..3790    +  CDS            gpt (fragment): XGPT_ECOLI - Also known as gpp, gxu. Experimental evidence at protein level: Swiss-Prot protein existence level 1. Purine salvage pathway enzyme that catalyzes the transfer of the ribosyl-5-phosphate group from 5-phospho-alpha-D-ribose 1- diphosphate (PRPP) to the N9 position of the 6-oxopurines guanine and xanthine to form the corresponding ribonucleotides GMP (guanosine 5'- monophosphate) and XMP (xanthosine 5'-monophosphate), with the release of PPi. To a lesser extent, also acts on hypoxanthine (PubMed:9100006, PubMed:3886014). Does not ribophosphorylate adenine (PubMed:3886014). From Esch
   3790..4125    +  CDS            gpt (fragment): XGPT_ECOLI - Also known as gpp, gxu. Experimental evidence at protein level: Swiss-Prot protein existence level 1. Purine salvage pathway enzyme that catalyzes the transfer of the ribosyl-5-phosphate group from 5-phospho-alpha-D-ribose 1- diphosphate (PRPP) to the N9 position of the 6-oxopurines guanine and xanthine to form the corresponding ribonucleotides GMP (guanosine 5'- monophosphate) and XMP (xanthosine 5'-monophosphate), with the release of PPi. To a lesser extent, also acts on hypoxanthine (PubMed:9100006, PubMed:3886014). Does not ribophosphorylate adenine (PubMed:3886014). From Esch
   4220..4525    +  CDS            frsA (fragment): FRSA_ECOLI - Also known as yafA. Experimental evidence at protein level: Swiss-Prot protein existence level 1. Catalyzes the hydrolysis of esters (PubMed:15808744). Displays esterase activity toward pNP-butyrate (PubMed:15808744). May stimulate mixed-acid fermentation by acting as a fermentation/respiration switch that down-regulates respiration and up- regulates fermentation rates (PubMed:15169777). From Escherichia coli (strain K12).
   4529..4603    +  CDS            small t antigen (fragment): SV40 (simian virus 40) small t antigen
   4605..4670    +  intron         small t intron: SV40 (simian virus 40) small t antigen intron
   4800..4820    +  CDS            SV40 NLS: nuclear localization signal of SV40 (simian virus 40) large T antigen
   5139..5222    +  CDS            large T antigen (fragment): large T antigen from SV40 (simian virus 40)
   5245..5379    +  polyA_signal   SV40 poly(A) signal: SV40 polyadenylation signal
   5547..5876    +  CDS            nef (fragment): NEF_HV1BR - Experimental evidence at protein level: Swiss-Prot protein existence level 1. Extracellular Nef protein targets CD4(+) T-lymphocytes for apoptosis by interacting with CXCR4 surface receptors (PubMed:14990729). From Human immunodeficiency virus type 1 group M subtype B (isolate BRU/LAI) (HIV-1).
   5924..6181    +  LTR            5' LTR (truncated): truncated 5' long terminal repeat (LTR) from HIV-1
   6228..6353    +  misc_feature   HIV-1 Ψ: packaging signal of human immunodeficiency virus type 1
   6337..6675    +  CDS            HIV-1 gag (fragment): gag protein from human immunodeficiency virus 1; gag
   6850..7082    +  misc_feature   RRE: The Rev response element (RRE) of HIV-1 allows for Rev-dependent mRNA export from the nucleus to the cytoplasm.
   7054..7560    +  CDS            env (fragment): ENV_HV1H2 - Experimental evidence at protein level: Swiss-Prot protein existence level 1. [Transmembrane protein gp41]: Acts as a class I viral fusion protein. Under the current model, the protein has at least 3 conformational states: pre-fusion native state, pre-hairpin intermediate state, and post-fusion hairpin state. During fusion of viral and target intracellular membranes, the coiled coil regions (heptad repeats) assume a trimer-of-hairpins structure, positioning the fusion peptide in close proximity to the C-terminal region of the ectodomain. The formation of this structure appears to d
   7596..7713    +  misc_feature   cPPT/CTS: central polypurine tract and central termination sequence of HIV-1
   7750..7773    -  misc_feature   MCS (fragment): pBluescript multiple cloning site
   7842..8156    +  promoter       tight TRE promoter: Tet-responsive promoter PTight, consisting of seven tet operator sequences followed by the minimal CMV promoter
   8626..8988    +  CDS            COAT_BPPP7: Experimental evidence at protein level: Swiss-Prot protein existence level 1. Forms the phage shell; binds to the phage RNA. From Pseudomonas phage PP7 (Bacteriophage PP7).
   9004..9723    +  CDS            EGFP: the original enhanced GFP (Yang et al., 1996) mammalian codon-optimized
   9735..9765    +  misc_feature   MCS (fragment): pUC18/19 multiple cloning site
   9766..9784    +  misc_feature   MCS (fragment): pBluescript multiple cloning site
   9784..10372   +  misc_feature   WPRE: woodchuck hepatitis virus posttranscriptional regulatory element
  10373..21      +  misc_feature   MCS (fragment) (across the origin): pBluescript multiple cloning site
