>Addgene plasmid #99910 | pHR-TRE3G-NLS-tdPCP-EGFP | addgene full sequence | sequence record 197342 | Addgene NGS Result
CGATACCGTCGACCTCGAGGGAATTAATTCGAGCTCGGTACCTTTAAGACCAATGACTTACAAGGCAGCT
GTAGATCTTAGCCACTTTTTAAAAGAAAAGGGGGGACTGGAAGGGCTAATTCACTCCCAACGAAGACAAG
ATCTGCTTTTTGCTTGTACTGGGTCTCTCTGGTTAGACCAGATCTGAGCCTGGGAGCTCTCTGGCTAACT
AGGGAACCCACTGCTTAAGCCTCAATAAAGCTTGCCTTGAGTGCTTCAAGTAGTGTGTGCCCGTCTGTTG
TGTGACTCTGGTAACTAGAGATCCCTCAGACCCTTTTAGTCAGTGTGGAAAATCTCTAGCAGCATCTAGA
ATTAATTCCGTGTATTCTATAGTGTCACCTAAATCGTATGTGTATGATACATAAGGTTATGTATTAATTG
TAGCCGCGTTCTAACGACAATATGTACAAGCCTAATTGTGTAGCATCTGGCTTACTGAAGCAGACCCTAT
CATCTCTCTCGTAAACTGCCGTCAGAGTCGGTTTGGTTGGACGAACCTTCTGAGTTTCTGGTAACGCCGT
CCCGCACCCGGAAATGGTCAGCGAACCAATCAGCAGGGTCATCGCTAGCCAGATCCTCTACGCCGGACGC
ATCGTGGCCGGCATCACCGGCGCCACAGGTGCGGTTGCTGGCGCCTATATCGCCGACATCACCGATGGGG
AAGATCGGGCTCGCCACTTCGGGCTCATGAGCGCTTGTTTCGGCGTGGGTATGGTGGCAGGCCCCGTGGC
CGGGGGACTGTTGGGCGCCATCTCCTTGCATGCACCATTCCTTGCGGCGGCGGTGCTCAACGGCCTCAAC
CTACTACTGGGCTGCTTCCTAATGCAGGAGTCGCATAAGGGAGAGCGTCGAATGGTGCACTCTCAGTACA
ATCTGCTCTGATGCCGCATAGTTAAGCCAGCCCCGACACCCGCCAACACCCGCTGACGCGCCCTGACGGG
CTTGTCTGCTCCCGGCATCCGCTTACAGACAAGCTGTGACCGTCTCCGGGAGCTGCATGTGTCAGAGGTT
TTCACCGTCATCACCGAAACGCGCGAGACGAAAGGGCCTCGTGATACGCCTATTTTTATAGGTTAATGTC
ATGATAATAATGGTTTCTTAGACGTCAGGTGGCACTTTTCGGGGAAATGTGCGCGGAACCCCTATTTGTT
TATTTTTCTAAATACATTCAAATATGTATCCGCTCATGAGACAATAACCCTGATAAATGCTTCAATAATA
TTGAAAAAGGAAGAGTATGAGTATTCAACATTTCCGTGTCGCCCTTATTCCCTTTTTTGCGGCATTTTGC
CTTCCTGTTTTTGCTCACCCAGAAACGCTGGTGAAAGTAAAAGATGCTGAAGATCAGTTGGGTGCACGAG
TGGGTTACATCGAACTGGATCTCAACAGCGGTAAGATCCTTGAGAGTTTTCGCCCCGAAGAACGTTTTCC
AATGATGAGCACTTTTAAAGTTCTGCTATGTGGCGCGGTATTATCCCGTATTGACGCCGGGCAAGAGCAA
CTCGGTCGCCGCATACACTATTCTCAGAATGACTTGGTTGAGTACTCACCAGTCACAGAAAAGCATCTTA
CGGATGGCATGACAGTAAGAGAATTATGCAGTGCTGCCATAACCATGAGTGATAACACTGCGGCCAACTT
ACTTCTGACAACGATCGGAGGACCGAAGGAGCTAACCGCTTTTTTGCACAACATGGGGGATCATGTAACT
CGCCTTGATCGTTGGGAACCGGAGCTGAATGAAGCCATACCAAACGACGAGCGTGACACCACGATGCCTG
TAGCAATGGCAACAACGTTGCGCAAACTATTAACTGGCGAACTACTTACTCTAGCTTCCCGGCAACAATT
AATAGACTGGATGGAGGCGGATAAAGTTGCAGGACCACTTCTGCGCTCGGCCCTTCCGGCTGGCTGGTTT
ATTGCTGATAAATCTGGAGCCGGTGAGCGTGGGTCTCGCGGTATCATTGCAGCACTGGGGCCAGATGGTA
AGCCCTCCCGTATCGTAGTTATCTACACGACGGGGAGTCAGGCAACTATGGATGAACGAAATAGACAGAT
CGCTGAGATAGGTGCCTCACTGATTAAGCATTGGTAACTGTCAGACCAAGTTTACTCATATATACTTTAG
ATTGATTTAAAACTTCATTTTTAATTTAAAAGGATCTAGGTGAAGATCCTTTTTGATAATCTCATGACCA
AAATCCCTTAACGTGAGTTTTCGTTCCACTGAGCGTCAGACCCCGTAGAAAAGATCAAAGGATCTTCTTG
AGATCCTTTTTTTCTGCGCGTAATCTGCTGCTTGCAAACAAAAAAACCACCGCTACCAGCGGTGGTTTGT
TTGCCGGATCAAGAGCTACCAACTCTTTTTCCGAAGGTAACTGGCTTCAGCAGAGCGCAGATACCAAATA
CTGTTCTTCTAGTGTAGCCGTAGTTAGGCCACCACTTCAAGAACTCTGTAGCACCGCCTACATACCTCGC
TCTGCTAATCCTGTTACCAGTGGCTGCTGCCAGTGGCGATAAGTCGTGTCTTACCGGGTTGGACTCAAGA
CGATAGTTACCGGATAAGGCGCAGCGGTCGGGCTGAACGGGGGGTTCGTGCACACAGCCCAGCTTGGAGC
GAACGACCTACACCGAACTGAGATACCTACAGCGTGAGCTATGAGAAAGCGCCACGCTTCCCGAAGGGAG
AAAGGCGGACAGGTATCCGGTAAGCGGCAGGGTCGGAACAGGAGAGCGCACGAGGGAGCTTCCAGGGGGA
AACGCCTGGTATCTTTATAGTCCTGTCGGGTTTCGCCACCTCTGACTTGAGCGTCGATTTTTGTGATGCT
CGTCAGGGGGGCGGAGCCTATGGAAAAACGCCAGCAACGCGGCCTTTTTACGGTTCCTGGCCTTTTGCTG
GCCTTTTGCTCACATGTTCTTTCCTGCGTTATCCCCTGATTCTGTGGATAACCGTATTACCGCCTTTGAG
TGAGCTGATACCGCTCGCCGCAGCCGAACGACCGAGCGCAGCGAGTCAGTGAGCGAGGAAGCGGAAGAGC
GCCCAATACGCAAACCGCCTCTCCCCGCGCGTTGGCCGATTCATTAATGCAGCTGTGGAATGTGTGTCAG
TTAGGGTGTGGAAAGTCCCCAGGCTCCCCAGCAGGCAGAAGTATGCAAAGCATGCATCTCAATTAGTCAG
CAACCAGGTGTGGAAAGTCCCCAGGCTCCCCAGCAGGCAGAAGTATGCAAAGCATGCATCTCAATTAGTC
AGCAACCATAGTCCCGCCCCTAACTCCGCCCATCCCGCCCCTAACTCCGCCCAGTTCCGCCCATTCTCCG
CCCCATGGCTGACTAATTTTTTTTATTTATGCAGAGGCCGAGGCCGCCTCGGCCTCTGAGCTATTCCAGA
AGTAGTGAGGAGGCTTTTTTGGAGGCCTAGGCTTTTGCAAAAAGCTTGGACACAAGACAGGCTTGCGAGA
TATGTTTGAGAATACCACTTTATCCCGCGTCAGGGAGAGGCAGTGCGTAAAAAGACGCGGACTCATGTGA
AATACTGGTTTTTAGTGCGCCAGATCTCTATAATCTCGCGCAACCTATTTTCCCCTCGAACACTTTTTAA
GCCGTAGATAAACAGGCTGGGACACTTCACATGAGCGAAAAATACATCGTCACCTGGGACATGTTGCAGA
TCCATGCACGTAAACTCGCAAGCCGACTGATGCCTTCTGAACAATGGAAAGGCATTATTGCCGTAAGCCG
TGGCGGTCTGTACCGGGTGCGTTACTGGCGCGTGAACTGGGTATTCGTCATGTCGATACCGTTTGTATTT
CCAGCTACGATCACGACAACCAGCGCGAGCTTAAAGTGCTGAAACGCGCAGAAGGCGATGGCGAAGGCTT
CATCGTTATTGATGACCTGGTGGATACCGGTGGTACTGCGGTTGCGATTCGTGAAATGTATCCAAAAGCG
CACTTTGTCACCATCTTCGCAAAACCGGCTGGTCGTCCGCTGGTTGATGACTATGTTGTTGATATCCCGC
AAGATACCTGGATTGAACAGCCGTGGGATATGGGCGTCGTATTCGTCCCGCCAATCTCCGGTCGCTAATC
TTTTCAACGCCTGGCACTGCCGGGCGTTGTTCTTTTTAACTTCAGGCGGGTTACAATAGTTTCCAGTAAG
TATTCTGGAGGCTGCATCCATGACACAGGCAAACCTGAGCGAAACCCTGTTCAAACCCCGCTTTAAACAT
CCTGAAACCTCGACGCTAGTCCGCCGCTTTAATCACGGCGCACAACCGCCTGTGCAGTCGGCCCTTGATG
GTAAAACCATCCCTCACTGGTATCGCATGATTAACCGTCTGATGTGGATCTGGCGCGGCATTGACCCACG
CGAAATCCTCGACGTCCAGGCACGTATTGTGATGAGCGATGCCGAACGTACCGACGATGATTTATACGAT
ACGGTGATTGGCTACCGTGGCGGCAACTGGATTTATGAGTGGGCCCCGGATCTTTGTGAAGGAACCTTAC
TTCTGTGGTGTGACATAATTGGACAAACTACCTACAGAGATTTAAAGCTCTAAGGTAAATATAAAATTTT
TAAGTGTATAATGTGTTAAACTACTGATTCTAATTGTTTGTGTATTTTAGATTCCAACCTATGGAACTGA
TGAATGGGAGCAGTGGTGGAATGCCTTTAATGAGGAAAACCTGTTTTGCTCAGAAGAAATGCCATCTAGT
GATGATGAGGCTACTGCTGACTCTCAACATTCTACTCCTCCAAAAAAGAAGAGAAAGGTAGAAGACCCCA
AGGACTTTCCTTCAGAATTGCTAAGTTTTTTGAGTCATGCTGTGTTTAGTAATAGAACTCTTGCTTGCTT
TGCTATTTACACCACAAAGGAAAAAGCTGCACTGCTATACAAGAAAATTATGGAAAAATATTCTGTAACC
TTTATAAGTAGGCATAACAGTTATAATCATAACATACTGTTTTTTCTTACTCCACACAGGCATAGAGTGT
CTGCTATTAATAACTATGCTCAAAAATTGTGTACCTTTAGCTTTTTAATTTGTAAAGGGGTTAATAAGGA
ATATTTGATGTATAGTGCCTTGACTAGAGATCATAATCAGCCATACCACATTTGTAGAGGTTTTACTTGC
TTTAAAAAACCTCCCACACCTCCCCCTGAACCTGAAACATAAAATGAATGCAATTGTTGTTGTTAACTTG
TTTATTGCAGCTTATAATGGTTACAAATAAAGCAATAGCATCACAAATTTCACAAATAAAGCATTTTTTT
CACTGCATTCTAGTTGTGGTTTGTCCAAACTCATCAATGTATCTTATCATGTCTGGATCAACTGGATAAC
TCAAGCTAACCAAAATCATCCCAAACTTCCCACCCCATACCCTATTACCACTGCCAATTACCTGTGGTTT
CATTTACTCTAAACCTGTGATTCCTCTGAATTATTTTCATTTTAAAGAAATTGTATTTGTTAAATATGTA
CTACAAACTTAGTAGTTGGAAGGGCTAATTCACTCCCAAAGAAGACAAGATATCCTTGATCTGTGGATCT
ACCACACACAAGGCTACTTCCCTGATTAGCAGAACTACACACCAGGGCCAGGGGTCAGATATCCACTGAC
CTTTGGATGGTGCTACAAGCTAGTACCAGTTGAGCCAGATAAGGTAGAAGAGGCCAATAAAGGAGAGAAC
ACCAGCTTGTTACACCCTGTGAGCCTGCATGGGATGGATGACCCGGAGAGAGAAGTGTTAGAGTGGAGGT
TTGACAGCCGCCTAGCATTTCATCACGTGGCCCGAGAGCTGCATCCGGAGTACTTCAAGAACTGCTGATA
TCGAGCTTGCTACAAGGGACTTTCCGCTGGGGACTTTCCAGGGAGGCGTGGCCTGGGCGGGACTGGGGAG
TGGCGAGCCCTCAGATCCTGCATATAAGCAGCTGCTTTTTGCCTGTACTGGGTCTCTCTGGTTAGACCAG
ATCTGAGCCTGGGAGCTCTCTGGCTAACTAGGGAACCCACTGCTTAAGCCTCAATAAAGCTTGCCTTGAG
TGCTTCAAGTAGTGTGTGCCCGTCTGTTGTGTGACTCTGGTAACTAGAGATCCCTCAGACCCTTTTAGTC
AGTGTGGAAAATCTCTAGCAGTGGCGCCCGAACAGGGACTTGAAAGCGAAAGGGAAACCAGAGGAGCTCT
CTCGACGCAGGACTCGGCTTGCTGAAGCGCGCACGGCAAGAGGCGAGGGGCGGCGACTGGTGAGTACGCC
AAAAATTTTGACTAGCGGAGGCTAGAAGGAGAGAGATGGGTGCGAGAGCGTCAGTATTAAGCGGGGGAGA
ATTAGATCGCGATGGGAAAAAATTCGGTTAAGGCCAGGGGGAAAGAAAAAATATAAATTAAAACATATAG
TATGGGCAAGCAGGGAGCTAGAACGATTCGCAGTTAATCCTGGCCTGTTAGAAACATCAGAAGGCTGTAG
ACAAATACTGGGACAGCTACAACCATCCCTTCAGACAGGATCAGAAGAACTTAGATCATTATATAATACA
GTAGCAACCCTCTATTGTGTGCATCAAAGGATAGAGATAAAAGACACCAAGGAAGCTTTAGACAAGATAG
AGGAAGAGCAAAACAAAAGTAAGACCACCGCACAGCAAGCGGCCGGCCGCTGATCTTCAGACCTGGAGGA
GGAGATATGAGGGACAATTGGAGAAGTGAATTATATAAATATAAAGTAGTAAAAATTGAACCATTAGGAG
TAGCACCCACCAAGGCAAAGAGAAGAGTGGTGCAGAGAGAAAAAAGAGCAGTGGGAATAGGAGCTTTGTT
CCTTGGGTTCTTGGGAGCAGCAGGAAGCACTATGGGCGCAGCGTCAATGACGCTGACGGTACAGGCCAGA
CAATTATTGTCTGGTATAGTGCAGCAGCAGAACAATTTGCTGAGGGCTATTGAGGCGCAACAGCATCTGT
TGCAACTCACAGTCTGGGGCATCAAGCAGCTCCAGGCAAGAATCCTGGCTGTGGAAAGATACCTAAAGGA
TCAACAGCTCCTGGGGATTTGGGGTTGCTCTGGAAAACTCATTTGCACCACTGCTGTGCCTTGGAATGCT
AGTTGGAGTAATAAATCTCTGGAACAGATTTGGAATCACACGACCTGGATGGAGTGGGACAGAGAAATTA
ACAATTACACAAGCTTAATACACTCCTTAATTGAAGAATCGCAAAACCAGCAAGAAAAGAATGAACAAGA
ATTATTGGAATTAGATAAATGGGCAAGTTTGTGGAATTGGTTTAACATAACAAATTGGCTGTGGTATATA
AAATTATTCATAATGATAGTAGGAGGCTTGGTAGGTTTAAGAATAGTTTTTGCTGTACTTTCTATAGTGA
ATAGAGTTAGGCAGGGATATTCACCATTATCGTTTCAGACCCACCTCCCAACCCCGAGGGGACCCGACAG
GCCCGAAGGAATAGAAGAAGAAGGTGGAGAGAGAGACAGAGACAGATCCATTCGATTAGTGAACGGATCT
CGACGGTATCGCCAAATGGCAGTATTCATCCACAATTTTAAAAGAAAAGGGGGGATTGGGGGGTACAGTG
CAGGGGAAAGAATAGTAGACATAATAGCAACAGACATACAAACTAAAGAATTACAAAAACAAATTACAAA
AATTCAAAATTTTCGGGTTTATTACAGGGACAGCAGAGATCCAGTTTGGATCGATAAGCTTGATATCGAA
TTCGAAACCATTATTATCATGACATTAACCTATAAAAATAGGCGTATCACGAGGCCCTTTCGTCTTCACT
CGAGTTTACTCCCTATCAGTGATAGAGAACGTATGTCGAGTTTACTCCCTATCAGTGATAGAGAACGATG
TCGAGTTTACTCCCTATCAGTGATAGAGAACGTATGTCGAGTTTACTCCCTATCAGTGATAGAGAACGTA
TGTCGAGTTTACTCCCTATCAGTGATAGAGAACGTATGTCGAGTTTATCCCTATCAGTGATAGAGAACGT
ATGTCGAGTTTACTCCCTATCAGTGATAGAGAACGTATGTCGAGGTAGGCGTGTACGGTGGGAGGCCTAT
ATAAGCAGAGCTCGTTTAGTGAACCGTCAGATCGCCTGGAACGCGTATGGGCCCAAAAAAGAAAAGAAAA
GTTGGCTACCCCTACGACGTGCCCGACTACGCCATCGAAGGCCGCCATATGCTAGCCTCCAAAACCATCG
TTCTTTCGGTCGGCGAGGCTACTCGCACTCTGACTGAGATCCAGTCCACCGCAGACCGTCAGATCTTCGA
AGAGAAGGTCGGGCCTCTGGTGGGTCGGCTGCGCCTCACGGCTTCGCTCCGTCAAAACGGAGCCAAGACC
GCGTATCGCGTCAACCTAAAACTGGATCAGGCGGACGTCGTTGATTCCGGACTTCCGAAAGTGCGCTACA
CTCAGGTATGGTCGCACGACGTGACAATCGTTGCGAATAGCACCGAGGCCTCGCGCAAATCGTTGTACGA
TTTGACCAAGTCCCTCGTCGCGACCTCGCAGGTCGAAGATCTTGTCGTCAACCTTGTGCCGCTGGGCCGT
GCGGATCCGCTAGCCTCCAAAACCATCGTTCTTTCGGTCGGCGAGGCTACTCGCACTCTGACTGAGATCC
AGTCCACCGCAGACCGTCAGATCTTCGAAGAGAAGGTCGGGCCTCTGGTGGGTCGGCTGCGCCTCACGGC
TTCGCTCCGTCAAAACGGAGCCAAGACCGCGTATCGCGTCAACCTAAAACTGGATCAGGCGGACGTCGTT
GATTCCGGACTTCCGAAAGTGCGCTACACTCAGGTATGGTCGCACGACGTGACAATCGTTGCGAATAGCA
CCGAGGCCTCGCGCAAATCGTTGTACGATTTGACCAAGTCCCTCGTCGCGACCTCGCAGGTCGAAGATCT
TGTCGTCAACCTTGTGCCGCTGGGCCGTCCACCGGTCGCCACCATGGTGAGCAAGGGCGAGGAGCTGTTC
ACCGGGGTGGTGCCCATCCTGGTCGAGCTGGACGGCGACGTAAACGGCCACAAGTTCAGCGTGTCCGGCG
AGGGCGAGGGCGATGCCACCTACGGCAAGCTGACCCTGAAGTTCATCTGCACCACCGGCAAGCTGCCCGT
GCCCTGGCCCACCCTCGTGACCACCCTGACCTACGGCGTGCAGTGCTTCAGCCGCTACCCCGACCACATG
AAGCAGCACGACTTCTTCAAGTCCGCCATGCCCGAAGGCTACGTCCAGGAGCGCACCATCTTCTTCAAGG
ACGACGGCAACTACAAGACCCGCGCCGAGGTGAAGTTCGAGGGCGACACCCTGGTGAACCGCATCGAGCT
GAAGGGCATCGACTTCAAGGAGGACGGCAACATCCTGGGGCACAAGCTGGAGTACAACTACAACAGCCAC
AACGTCTATATCATGGCCGACAAGCAGAAGAACGGCATCAAGGTGAACTTCAAGATCCGCCACAACATCG
AGGACGGCAGCGTGCAGCTCGCCGACCACTACCAGCAGAACACCCCCATCGGCGACGGCCCCGTGCTGCT
GCCCGACAACCACTACCTGAGCACCCAGTCCGCCCTGAGCAAAGACCCCAACGAGAAGCGCGATCACATG
GTCCTGCTGGAGTTCGTGACCGCCGCCGGGATCACTCTCGGCATGGACGAGCTGTACAAGTAAGCGGCCG
CGACTCTAGAGTCGACCTGCAGGCATGCAAGCTTGATATCAAGCTTATCGATAATCAACCTCTGGATTAC
AAAATTTGTGAAAGATTGACTGGTATTCTTAACTATGTTGCTCCTTTTACGCTATGTGGATACGCTGCTT
TAATGCCTTTGTATCATGCTATTGCTTCCCGTATGGCTTTCATTTTCTCCTCCTTGTATAAATCCTGGTT
GCTGTCTCTTTATGAGGAGTTGTGGCCCGTTGTCAGGCAACGTGGCGTGGTGTGCACTGTGTTTGCTGAC
GCAACCCCCACTGGTTGGGGCATTGCCACCACCTGTCAGCTCCTTTCCGGGACTTTCGCTTTCCCCCTCC
CTATTGCCACGGCGGAACTCATCGCCGCCTGCCTTGCCCGCTGCTGGACAGGGGCTCGGCTGTTGGGCAC
TGACAATTCCGTGGTGTTGTCGGGGAAATCATCGTCCTTTCCTTGGCTGCTCGCCTGTGTTGCCACCTGG
ATTCTGCGCGGGACGTCCTTCTGCTACGTCCCTTCGGCCCTCAATCCAGCGGACCTTCCTTCCCGCGGCC
TGCTGCCGGCTCTGCGGCCTCTTCCGCGTCTTCGCCTTCGCCCTCAGACGAGTCGGATCTCCCTTTGGGC
CGCCTCCCCGCAT
Features (pLannotate 1.2.2; 34 found; start..end, strand, type, name):
     38..106     +  CDS            nef (fragment): NEF_HV1Z2 - Experimental evidence at protein level: Swiss-Prot protein existence level 1. Extracellular Nef protein targets CD4(+) T-lymphocytes for apoptosis by interacting with CXCR4 surface receptors. From Human immunodeficiency virus type 1 group M subtype D (isolate Z2/CDC-Z34) (HIV-1).
    108..341     +  LTR            3' LTR (ΔU3): self-inactivating 3' long terminal repeat (LTR) from HIV-1
    366..384     -  promoter       SP6 promoter: promoter for bacteriophage SP6 RNA polymerase
    612..891     +  CDS            TcR (fragment): tetracycline efflux protein; tet; confers resistance to tetracycline
    892..940     -  misc_feature   bom (fragment): basis of mobility region from pBR322
   1042..1077    -  CDS            rop (fragment): Rop protein, which maintains plasmids at low copy number; rop
   1172..1276    +  promoter       AmpR promoter: bla
   1277..2137    +  CDS            AmpR: β-lactamase; bla; confers resistance to ampicillin, carbenicillin, and related antibiotics
   2308..2896    +  rep_origin     ori: high-copy-number ColE1/pMB1/pBR322/pUC origin of replication
   3079..3135    +  CDS            lacI (fragment): lac repressor; lacI; The lac repressor binds to the lac operator to inhibit transcription in E. coli. This inhibition can be relieved by adding lactose or isopropyl-β-D-thiogalactopyranoside (IPTG).
   3142..3471    +  promoter       SV40 promoter: SV40 enhancer and early promoter
   3671..3790    +  CDS            gpt (fragment): XGPT_ECOLI - Also known as gpp, gxu. Experimental evidence at protein level: Swiss-Prot protein existence level 1. Purine salvage pathway enzyme that catalyzes the transfer of the ribosyl-5-phosphate group from 5-phospho-alpha-D-ribose 1- diphosphate (PRPP) to the N9 position of the 6-oxopurines guanine and xanthine to form the corresponding ribonucleotides GMP (guanosine 5'- monophosphate) and XMP (xanthosine 5'-monophosphate), with the release of PPi. To a lesser extent, also acts on hypoxanthine (PubMed:9100006, PubMed:3886014). Does not ribophosphorylate adenine (PubMed:3886014). From Esch
   3790..4125    +  CDS            gpt (fragment): XGPT_ECOLI - Also known as gpp, gxu. Experimental evidence at protein level: Swiss-Prot protein existence level 1. Purine salvage pathway enzyme that catalyzes the transfer of the ribosyl-5-phosphate group from 5-phospho-alpha-D-ribose 1- diphosphate (PRPP) to the N9 position of the 6-oxopurines guanine and xanthine to form the corresponding ribonucleotides GMP (guanosine 5'- monophosphate) and XMP (xanthosine 5'-monophosphate), with the release of PPi. To a lesser extent, also acts on hypoxanthine (PubMed:9100006, PubMed:3886014). Does not ribophosphorylate adenine (PubMed:3886014). From Esch
   4220..4525    +  CDS            frsA (fragment): FRSA_ECOLI - Also known as yafA. Experimental evidence at protein level: Swiss-Prot protein existence level 1. Catalyzes the hydrolysis of esters (PubMed:15808744). Displays esterase activity toward pNP-butyrate (PubMed:15808744). May stimulate mixed-acid fermentation by acting as a fermentation/respiration switch that down-regulates respiration and up- regulates fermentation rates (PubMed:15169777). From Escherichia coli (strain K12).
   4529..4603    +  CDS            small t antigen (fragment): SV40 (simian virus 40) small t antigen
   4605..4670    +  intron         small t intron: SV40 (simian virus 40) small t antigen intron
   4800..4820    +  CDS            SV40 NLS: nuclear localization signal of SV40 (simian virus 40) large T antigen
   5139..5222    +  CDS            large T antigen (fragment): large T antigen from SV40 (simian virus 40)
   5245..5379    +  polyA_signal   SV40 poly(A) signal: SV40 polyadenylation signal
   5546..5875    +  CDS            nef (fragment): NEF_HV1BR - Experimental evidence at protein level: Swiss-Prot protein existence level 1. Extracellular Nef protein targets CD4(+) T-lymphocytes for apoptosis by interacting with CXCR4 surface receptors (PubMed:14990729). From Human immunodeficiency virus type 1 group M subtype B (isolate BRU/LAI) (HIV-1).
   5923..6180    +  LTR            5' LTR (truncated): truncated 5' long terminal repeat (LTR) from HIV-1
   6227..6352    +  misc_feature   HIV-1 Ψ: packaging signal of human immunodeficiency virus type 1
   6336..6674    +  CDS            HIV-1 gag (fragment): gag protein from human immunodeficiency virus 1; gag
   6849..7082    +  misc_feature   RRE: The Rev response element (RRE) of HIV-1 allows for Rev-dependent mRNA export from the nucleus to the cytoplasm.
   7459..7559    +  CDS            Rev (fragment): human immunodeficiency virus 1 (HIV-1) Rev protein; rev; enhances nuclear export of unspliced and incompletely spliced viral mRNAs
   7596..7713    +  misc_feature   cPPT/CTS: central polypurine tract and central termination sequence of HIV-1
   7750..7773    -  misc_feature   MCS (fragment): pBluescript multiple cloning site
   7842..8156    +  promoter       tight TRE promoter: Tet-responsive promoter PTight, consisting of seven tet operator sequences followed by the minimal CMV promoter
   8626..8988    +  CDS            COAT_BPPP7: Experimental evidence at protein level: Swiss-Prot protein existence level 1. Forms the phage shell; binds to the phage RNA. From Pseudomonas phage PP7 (Bacteriophage PP7).
   9004..9723    +  CDS            EGFP: the original enhanced GFP (Yang et al., 1996) mammalian codon-optimized
   9734..9764    +  misc_feature   MCS (fragment): pUC18/19 multiple cloning site
   9765..9783    +  misc_feature   MCS (fragment): pBluescript multiple cloning site
   9783..10371   +  misc_feature   WPRE: woodchuck hepatitis virus posttranscriptional regulatory element
  10372..21      +  misc_feature   MCS (fragment) (across the origin): pBluescript multiple cloning site
