[The description below was written by a language model from this plasmid's Addgene catalogue record and pLannotate feature annotations shown in this document.]
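Description:
pHR-TRE3G-NLS-tdPCP-EGFP is a lentiviral transfer plasmid of about 10.4 kb, built on the pHR backbone for tetracycline-inducible expression of a fluorescent RNA-binding protein in mammalian cells. It is propagated in E. coli through a high-copy ColE1/pUC-type origin and selected with ampicillin (AmpR). The backbone also carries remnants of older vector parts outside the viral cassette, including an SV40 promoter followed by gpt fragments and SV40 small t intron and poly(A) sequences. The viral portion comprises a truncated HIV-1 5' LTR, the Ψ packaging signal with a gag fragment, the RRE for Rev-dependent export, cPPT/CTS, a WPRE downstream of the insert to boost transcript expression, and a self-inactivating ΔU3 3' LTR. Packaging functions must therefore be supplied in trans.

The payload is a synthetic fusion of a nuclear localisation signal, tandem-dimer PP7 bacteriophage coat protein (tdPCP) and EGFP. The annotation detects one PP7 coat protein copy directly upstream of EGFP. The roughly 470 nt unannotated gap between the promoter and that copy could hold the NLS and the second copy, but this is not explicitly annotated. Promoter naming is inconsistent: the plasmid name says TRE3G, the catalogue field says TRE4G, and the feature table identifies a tight TRE promoter of seven tet operators plus a minimal CMV promoter. In every case expression depends on a Tet transactivator, which this plasmid does not encode. The purpose field also spells the protein "tPMCP". The two sequence records (depositor and NGS) differ by a single nucleotide in length and are annotated almost identically. PCP binds PP7 RNA hairpins, and the associated publication concerns long-term dual-colour tracking of genomic loci using modified CRISPR/Cas9 sgRNAs. The fusion therefore presumably serves as a green label recruited to PP7-tagged sgRNAs.
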