Addgene plasmid #99910: pHR-TRE3G-NLS-tdPCP-EGFP
Purpose: For the expression of NLS-tPMCP-EGFP
Depositing lab: Yujie Sun. Depositing organization: Peking University. Publication: Long-term dual-color tracking of genomic loci by modified sgRNAs of the CRISPR/Cas9 system. Shao S, Zhang W, Hu H, Xue B, Qin J, Sun C, Sun Y, Wei W, Sun Y. Nucleic Acids Res. 2016 May 19;44(9):e86. doi: 10.1093/nar/gkw066. Epub 2016 Feb 4. PubMed 26850639.
Backbone
  Vector backbone: pHR
  Vector type: Mammalian Expression, Lentiviral
Growth in bacteria
  Bacterial resistance: Ampicillin, 100 μg/mL
  Growth temperature: 37°C
  Growth strain: NEB Stable
  Copy number: High Copy
Gene/Insert
  Gene/Insert name: NLS-tdPCP-EGFP
  Species: Synthetic
  Promoter: TRE4G
  Cloning method: Restriction Enzyme; 5′ cloning site unknown (unknown if destroyed); 3′ cloning site unknown (unknown if destroyed)
  Sequencing primers: 5′ gtgtacggtgggaggcctatataa; 3′ caaaggcattaaagcagcgtatccac
Terms and licenses: Academic/Nonprofit Terms; Industry Terms: Not Available to Industry
How to cite: pHR-TRE3G-NLS-tdPCP-EGFP was a gift from Yujie Sun (Addgene plasmid # 99910 ; http://n2t.net/addgene:99910 ; RRID:Addgene_99910)
